Addgene plasmid #66807: pSLIK-IDH2-R172K-FLAG
Purpose: Tet-inducible expression of mutant IDH2 in mammalian cells
Depositing lab: Christian Metallo. Depositing organization: University of California, San Diego (UCSD). Publication: Tracing compartmentalized NADPH metabolism in the cytosol and mitochondria of mammalian cells. Lewis CA, Parker SJ, Fiske BP, McCloskey D, Gui DY, Green CR, Vokes NI, Feist AM, Vander Heiden MG, Metallo CM. Mol Cell. 2014 Jul 17;55(2):253-63. doi: 10.1016/j.molcel.2014.05.008. Epub 2014 May 29. PubMed 24882210.
Backbone
  Vector backbone: pSLIK-hygro
  Backbone manufacturer: Ian Frasier, Addgene Plasmid #25737
  Backbone size w/o insert (bp): 13918
  Vector type: Mammalian Expression, Lentiviral
  Selectable markers: Hygromycin
Growth in bacteria
  Bacterial resistance: Ampicillin, 100 μg/mL
  Growth temperature: 37°C
  Growth strain: Stbl3
  Copy number: Unknown
Gene/Insert
  Gene/Insert name: IDH2
  Species: H. sapiens (human)
  Insert size (bp): 1471
  Mutation: R172K
  GenBank ID: NM_002168.3
  Entrez Gene: IDH2 (a.k.a. D2HGA2, ICD-M, IDH, IDH-2, IDHM, IDP, IDPM, mNADP-IDH)
  Promoter: CMV
  Tag / fusion protein: 3xFLAG (C terminal on insert)
  Cloning method: Gateway Cloning
  Sequencing primers: 5′ CMV-F; 3′ huB-Cpro-R
Terms and licenses: Academic/Nonprofit Terms; Industry Terms: Not Available to Industry
Depositor comments: Insert gene obtained from Patrick Ward and Craig Thompson in the form of pLPCX-IDH2-R172K The depositor states that this plasmid behaves correctly based on on 2HG production (i.e. the metabolic activity of the enzyme).
How to cite: pSLIK-IDH2-R172K-FLAG was a gift from Christian Metallo (Addgene plasmid # 66807 ; http://n2t.net/addgene:66807 ; RRID:Addgene_66807)
