[The description below was written by a language model from this plasmid's Addgene catalogue record and pLannotate feature annotations shown in this document.]
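Description:
pSLIK-IDH2-R172K-FLAG is a single-vector, doxycycline-inducible HIV-1-based lentiviral construct built on the pSLIK-hygro backbone for expressing a mutant form of human mitochondrial isocitrate dehydrogenase 2 in mammalian cells. It is propagated in E. coli through a high-copy ColE1/pUC-type origin with ampicillin resistance. An f1 origin and an SV40/EM7-driven bleomycin/Zeocin resistance cassette also sit in the plasmid backbone, outside the viral genome. The lentiviral portion begins with a CMV enhancer/promoter fused to a truncated 5' LTR, which drives genomic RNA production in packaging cells. This is followed by the Ψ packaging signal, RRE and cPPT/CTS, and the genome ends with a WPRE and a truncated 3' LTR ahead of a bGH polyadenylation signal.

The payload was introduced by Gateway recombination and is flanked by attB1 and attB2 sites. The IDH2 coding sequence carries the R172K substitution and a C-terminal 3xFLAG tag. The catalogue lists the promoter as CMV, but the annotated sequence shows a tight TRE promoter, made of seven tet operators upstream of a minimal CMV promoter, which fits the stated Tet-inducible purpose. Downstream, a human ubiquitin C promoter constitutively drives rtTA3, linked through an EMCV IRES to a hygromycin resistance gene. Transduced cells can therefore be selected with hygromycin and already carry the transactivator, which switches on IDH2-R172K when doxycycline is added. The depositor reports that the plasmid's function was confirmed by 2-hydroxyglutarate production, the metabolic activity of the mutant enzyme. The associated publication used this activity in tracing compartmentalized NADPH metabolism in the cytosol and mitochondria.
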