Features (pLannotate 1.2.2; 42 found; start..end, strand, type, name):
      1..315     +  promoter       tight TRE promoter: Tet-responsive promoter PTight, consisting of seven tet operator sequences followed by the minimal CMV promoter
    328..1683    +  CDS            IDH2: IDHP_HUMAN - Experimental evidence at protein level: Swiss-Prot protein existence level 1. Plays a role in intermediary metabolism and energy production. It may tightly associate or interact with the pyruvate dehydrogenase complex. From Homo sapiens (Human).
   1705..1770    +  CDS            3xFLAG: three tandem FLAG® epitope tags, followed by an enterokinase cleavage site
   1791..1815    -  protein_bind   attB2: mutant version of attB; recombination site for the Gateway® BP reaction BP Clonase™
   1865..3076    +  promoter       UbC promoter: human ubiquitin C promoter
   3141..3193    +  misc_feature   MCS (fragment): multiple cloning site
   3201..3898    +  CDS            rtTA3 (fragment): reverse tetracycline transactivator 3 activates expression from Tet-responsive promoters in the presence of doxycycline
   3828..3938    +  CDS            VP48: 3 tandem repeats of the minimal activation domain of herpes simplex virus VP16 (Cheng et al., 2013)
   4111..4573    +  misc_feature   IRES: internal ribosome entry site (IRES) of the encephalomyocarditis virus (EMCV)
   4631..5651    +  CDS            HygR (fragment): aminoglycoside phosphotransferase from E. coli; aph(4)-Ia; confers resistance to hygromycin
   5669..5947    +  CDS            yokD (fragment): YOKD_BACSU - Experimental evidence at protein level: Swiss-Prot protein existence level 1. May contribute to antibiotic resistance. From Bacillus subtilis (strain 168).
   5977..6060    +  CDS            large T antigen (fragment): large T antigen from SV40 (simian virus 40)
   6094..6117    +  misc_feature   MCS (fragment): pBluescript multiple cloning site
   6117..6705    +  misc_feature   WPRE: woodchuck hepatitis virus posttranscriptional regulatory element
   6706..6725    +  misc_feature   MCS (fragment): pBluescript multiple cloning site
   6727..7227    +  CDS            nef (fragment): NEF_HV1LA - Experimental evidence at protein level: Swiss-Prot protein existence level 1. Extracellular Nef protein targets CD4(+) T-lymphocytes for apoptosis by interacting with CXCR4 surface receptors. From Human immunodeficiency virus type 1 group M subtype B (isolate Lai) (HIV-1).
   7234..7414    +  LTR            5' LTR (truncated): truncated 5' long terminal repeat (LTR) from HIV-1
   7446..7670    +  polyA_signal   bGH poly(A) signal: bovine growth hormone polyadenylation signal
   7674..7695    +  promoter       SV40 promoter (fragment): SV40 enhancer and early promoter
   7716..8144    +  rep_origin     f1 ori (sequence partly withheld): f1 bacteriophage origin of replication; arrow indicates direction of (+) strand synthesis
   8158..8487    +  promoter       SV40 promoter: SV40 enhancer and early promoter
   8535..8582    +  promoter       EM7 promoter: synthetic bacterial promoter&nbsp
   8601..8975    +  CDS            BleoR: antibiotic-binding protein; Sh ble from Streptoalloteichus hindustanus; confers resistance to bleomycin, phleomycin, and Zeocin™
   8985..9110    +  CDS            ble (fragment): BLE_KLEPN - Experimental evidence at protein level: Swiss-Prot protein existence level 1. Binding protein with a strong affinity to the bleomycin family of antibiotics. Binds to CL990; an antimitotic-antibiotic compound. From Klebsiella pneumoniae.
   9105..9226    +  polyA_signal   SV40 poly(A) signal: SV40 polyadenylation signal
   9297..9319    -  protein_bind   lac operator (fragment): The lac repressor binds to the lac operator to inhibit transcription in E. coli. This inhibition can be relieved by adding lactose or isopropyl-β-D-thiogalactopyranoside (IPTG). lac repressor encoded by lacI
   9323..9353    -  promoter       lac promoter: promoter for the E. coli lac operon
   9368..9389    -  protein_bind   CAP binding site: CAP binding activates transcription in the presence of cAMP. E. coli catabolite activator protein
   9402..9494    -  CDS            lacI (fragment): lac repressor; lacI; The lac repressor binds to the lac operator to inhibit transcription in E. coli. This inhibition can be relieved by adding lactose or isopropyl-β-D-thiogalactopyranoside (IPTG).
   9677..10265   -  rep_origin     ori: high-copy-number ColE1/pMB1/pBR322/pUC origin of replication
  10436..11296   -  CDS            AmpR: β-lactamase; bla; confers resistance to ampicillin, carbenicillin, and related antibiotics
  11297..11401   -  promoter       AmpR promoter: bla
  11460..11512   -  misc_feature   bom (fragment): basis of mobility region from pBR322
  11667..12046   +  enhancer       CMV enhancer: human cytomegalovirus immediate early enhancer
  12047..12246   +  promoter       CMV promoter: human cytomegalovirus (CMV) immediate early promoter
  12264..12444   +  LTR            5' LTR (truncated): truncated 5' long terminal repeat (LTR) from HIV-1
  12491..12616   +  misc_feature   HIV-1 Ψ: packaging signal of human immunodeficiency virus type 1
  12600..12963   +  CDS            HIV-1 gag (fragment): gag protein from human immunodeficiency virus 1; gag
  13109..13342   +  misc_feature   RRE: The Rev response element (RRE) of HIV-1 allows for Rev-dependent mRNA export from the nucleus to the cytoplasm.
  13719..13819   +  CDS            Rev (fragment): human immunodeficiency virus 1 (HIV-1) Rev protein; rev; enhances nuclear export of unspliced and incompletely spliced viral mRNAs
  13869..13986   +  misc_feature   cPPT/CTS: central polypurine tract and central termination sequence of HIV-1
  14043..14067   +  protein_bind   attB1: mutant version of attB; recombination site for the Gateway® BP reaction BP Clonase™
>Addgene plasmid #66807 | pSLIK-IDH2-R172K-FLAG | addgene full sequence | sequence record 445477 | Addgene NGS Result
GAGTTTACTCCCTATCAGTGATAGAGAACGTATGTCGAGTTTACTCCCTATCAGTGATAGAGAACGATGT
CGAGTTTACTCCCTATCAGTGATAGAGAACGTATGTCGAGTTTACTCCCTATCAGTGATAGAGAACGTAT
GTCGAGTTTACTCCCTATCAGTGATAGAGAACGTATGTCGAGTTTATCCCTATCAGTGATAGAGAACGTA
TGTCGAGTTTACTCCCTATCAGTGATAGAGAACGTATGTCGAGGTAGGCGTGTACGGTGGGAGGCCTATA
TAAGCAGAGCTCGTTTAGTGAACCGTCAGATCGCCACTAGTGCCACCATGGCCGGCTACCTGCGGGTCGT
GCGCTCGCTCTGCAGAGCCTCAGGCTCGCGGCCGGCCTGGGCGCCGGCGGCCCTGACAGCCCCCACCTCG
CAAGAGCAGCCGCGGCGCCACTATGCCGACAAAAGGATCAAGGTGGCGAAGCCCGTGGTGGAGATGGATG
GTGATGAGATGACCCGTATTATCTGGCAGTTCATCAAGGAGAAGCTCATCCTGCCCCACGTGGACATCCA
GCTAAAGTATTTTGACCTCGGGCTCCCAAACCGTGACCAGACTGATGACCAGGTCACCATTGACTCTGCA
CTGGCCACCCAGAAGTACAGTGTGGCTGTCAAGTGTGCCACCATCACCCCTGATGAGGCCCGTGTGGAAG
AGTTCAAGCTGAAGAAGATGTGGAAAAGTCCCAATGGAACTATCCGGAACATCCTGGGGGGGACTGTCTT
CCGGGAGCCCATCATCTGCAAAAACATCCCACGCCTAGTCCCTGGCTGGACCAAGCCCATCACCATTGGC
AAGCACGCCCATGGCGACCAGTACAAGGCCACAGACTTTGTGGCAGACCGGGCCGGCACTTTCAAAATGG
TCTTCACCCCAAAAGATGGCAGTGGTGTCAAGGAGTGGGAAGTGTACAACTTCCCCGCAGGCGGCGTGGG
CATGGGCATGTACAACACCGACGAGTCCATCTCAGGTTTTGCGCACAGCTGCTTCCAGTATGCCATCCAG
AAGAAATGGCCGCTGTACATGAGCACCAAGAACACCATACTGAAAGCCTACGATGGGCGTTTCAAGGACA
TCTTCCAGGAGATCTTTGACAAGCACTATAAGACCGACTTCGACAAGAATAAGATCTGGTATGAGCACCG
GCTCATTGATGACATGGTGGCTCAGGTCCTCAAGTCTTCGGGTGGCTTTGTGTGGGCCTGCAAGAACTAT
GACGGAGATGTGCAGTCAGACATCCTGGCCCAGGGCTTTGGCTCCCTTGGCCTGATGACGTCCGTCCTGG
TCTGCCCTGATGGGAAGACGATTGAGGCTGAGGCCGCTCATGGGACCGTCACCCGCCACTATCGGGAGCA
CCAGAAGGGCCGGCCCACCAGCACCAACCCCATCGCCAGCATCTTTGCCTGGACACGTGGCCTGGAGCAC
CGGGGGAAGCTGGATGGGAACCAAGACCTCATCAGGTTTGCCCAGATGCTGGAGAAGGTGTGCGTGGAGA
CGGTGGAGAGTGGAGCCATGACCAAGGACCTGGCGGGCTGCATTCACGGCCTCAGCAATGTGAAGCTGAA
CGAGCACTTCCTGAACACCACGGACTTCCTCGACACCATCAAGAGCAACCTGGACAGAGCCCTGGGCAGG
CAGTATTCTAGAGGATCCCGGGCTGACTACAAAGACCATGACGGTGATTATAAAGATCATGACATCGACT
ACAAGGATGACGATGACAAGTAGTGACTCGAGATATCTAGACCCAGCTTTCTTGTACAAAGTGGTTGATA
ACATCTCGAGCCATAAAGATGGTTAATTAACCCACCCAAGATCTGGCCTCCGCGCCGGGTTTTGGCGCCT
CCCGCGGGCGCCCCCCTCCTCACGGCGAGCGCTGCCACGTCAGACGAAGGGCGCAGCGAGCGTCCTGATC
CTTCCGCCCGGACGCTCAGGACAGCGGCCCGCTGCTCATAAGACTCGGCCTTAGAACCCCAGTATCAGCA
GAAGGACATTTTAGGACGGGACTTGGGTGACTCTAGGGCACTGGTTTTCTTTCCAGAGAGCGGAACAGGC
GAGGAAAAGTAGTCCCTTCTCGGCGATTCTGCGGAGGGATCTCCGTGGGGCGGTGAACGCCGATGATTAT
ATAAGGACGCGCCGGGTGTGGCACAGCTAGTTCCGTCGCAGCCGGGATTTGGGTCGCGGTTCTTGTTTGT
GGATCGCTGTGATCGTCACTTGGTGAGTAGCGGGCTGCTGGGCTGGCCGGGGCTTTCGTGGCCGCCGGGC
CGCTCGGTGGGACGGAAGCGTGTGGAGAGACCGCCAAGGGCTGTAGTCTGGGTCCGCGAGCAAGGTTGCC
CTGAACTGGGGGTTGGGGGGAGCGCAGCAAAATGGCGGCTGTTCCCGAGTCTTGAATGGAAGACGCTTGT
GAGGCGGGCTGTGAGGTCGTTGAAACAAGGTGGGGGGCATGGTGGGCGGCAAGAACCCAAGGTCTTGAGG
CCTTCGCTAATGCGGGAAAGCTCTTATTCGGGTGAGATGGGCTGGGGCACCATCTGGGGACCCTGACGTG
AAGTTTGTCACTGACTGGAGAACTCGGTTTGTCGTCTGTTGCGGGGGCGGCAGTTATGGCGGTGCCGTTG
GGCAGTGCACCCGTACCTTTGGGAGCGCGCGCCCTCGTCGTGTCGTGACGTCACCCGTTCTGTTGGCTTA
TAATGCAGGGTGGGGCCACCTGCCGGTAGGTGTGCGGTAGGCTTTTCTCCGTCGCAGGACGCAGGGTTCG
GGCCTAGGGTAGGCTCTCCTGAATCGACAGGCGCCGGACCTCTGGTGAGGGGAGGGATAAGTGAGGCGTC
AGTTTCTTTGGTCGGTTTTATGTACCTATCTTCTTAAGTAGCTGAAGCTCCGGTTTTGAACTATGCGCTC
GGGGTTGGCGAGTGTGTTTTGTGAAGTTTTTTAGGCACCTTTTGAAATGTAATCATTTGGGTCAATATGT
AATTTTCAGTGTTAGACTAGTAAATTGTCCGCTAAATTCTGGCCGTTTTTGGCTTTTTTGTTAGACGAAG
CTTGGTACCGAGCTCGGATCTCCACCCCGTACCGGTCCTGCAGGATTTAAATGGCGCGCCGCTAGCGCTA
CCGGACTCAGATCTCGAGCTCAAGCTTCGAATTCTGCAGTCGAATTCACCATGTCTAGACTGGACAAGAG
CAAAGTCATAAACGGAGCTCTGGAATTACTCAATGGTGTCGGTATCGAAGGCCTGACGACAAGGAAACTC
GCTCAAAAGCTGGGAGTTGAGCAGCCTACCCTGTACTGGCACGTGAAGAACAAGCGGGCCCTGCTCGATG
CCCTGCCAATCGAGATGCTGGACAGGCATCATACCCACTTCTGCCCCCTGGAAGGCGAGTCATGGCAAGA
CTTTCTGCGGAACAACGCCAAGTCATACCGCTGTGCTCTCCTCTCACATCGCGACGGGGCTAAAGTGCAT
CTCGGCACCCGCCCAACAGAGAAACAGTACGAAACCCTGGAAAATCAGCTCGCGTTCCTGTGTCAGCAAG
GCTTCTCCCTGGAGAACGCACTGTACGCTCTGTCCGCCGTGGGCCACTTTACACTGGGCTGCGTATTGGA
GGAACAGGAGCATCAAGTAGCAAAAGAGGAAAGAGAGACACCTACCACCGATTCTATGCCCCCACTTCTG
AGACAAGCAATTGAGCTGTTCGACCGGCAGGGAGCCGAACCTGCCTTCCTTTTCGGCCTGGAACTAATCA
TATGTGGCCTGGAGAAACAGCTAAAGTGCGAAAGCGGCGGGCCGACCGACGCCCTTGACGATTTTGACTT
AGACATGCTCCCAGCCGATGCCCTTGACGACTTTGACCTTGATATGCTGCCTGCTGACGCTCTTGACGAT
TTTGACCTTGACATGCTCCCCGGGTAACTAAGTAAGGATCCGCGGCCGCACTAGAGGAATTCCGCCCCTC
TCCCCCCCCCCCCTCTCCCTCCCCCCCCCCTAACGTTACTGGCCGAAGCCGCTTGGAATAAGGCCGGTGT
GCGTTTGTCTATATGTTATTTTCCACCATATTGCCGTCTTTTGGCAATGTGAGGGCCCGGAAACCTGGCC
CTGTCTTCTTGACGAGCATTCCTAGGGGTCTTTCCCCTCTCGCCAAAGGAATGCAAGGTCTGTTGAATGT
CGTGAAGGAAGCAGTTCCTCTGGAAGCTTCTTGAAGACAAACAACGTCTGTAGCGACCCTTTGCAGGCAG
CGGAACCCCCCACCTGGCGACAGGTGCCTCTGCGGCCAAAAGCCACGTGTATAAGATACACCTGCAAAGG
CGGCACAACCCCAGTGCCACGTTGTGAGTTGGATAGTTGTGGAAAGAGTCAAATGGCTCTCCTCAAGCGT
ATTCAACAAGGGGCTGAAGGATGCCCAGAAGGTACCCCATTGTATGGGATCTGATCTGGGGCCTCGGTGC
ACATGCTTTACATGTGTTTAGTCGAGGTTAAAAAAACGTCTAGGCCCCCCGAACCACGGGGACGTGGTTT
TCCTTTGAAAAACACGATGATAAGCTTACCGGTACGCGTGATAGCTTGCCACAACCCGTACCAAAGATGG
ATAGATCCGGAAAGCCTGAACTCACCGCGACGTCTGTCGAGAAGTTTCTGATCGAAAAGTTCGACAGCGT
CTCCGACCTGATGCAGCTCTCGGAGGGCGAAGAATCTCGTGCTTTCAGCTTCGATGTAGGAGGGCGTGGA
TATGTCCTGCGGGTAAATAGCTGCGCCGATGGTTTCTACAAAGATCGTTATGTTTATCGGCACTTTGCAT
CGGCCGCGCTCCCGATTCCGGAAGTGCTTGACATTGGGGAATTCAGCGAGAGCCTGACCTATTGCATCTC
CCGCCGTGCACAGGGTGTCACGTTGCAAGACCTGCCTGAAACCGAACTGCCCGCTGTTCTGCAGCCGGTC
GCGGAGGCCATGGATGCGATCGCTGCGGCCGATCTTAGCCAGACGAGCGGGTTCGGCCCATTCGGACCGC
AAGGAATCGGTCAATACACTACATGGCGTGATTTCATATGCGCGATTGCTGATCCCCATGTGTATCACTG
GCAAACTGTGATGGACGACACCGTCAGTGCGTCCGTCGCGCAGGCTCTCGATGAGCTGATGCTTTGGGCC
GAGGACTGCCCCGAAGTCCGGCACCTCGTGCACGCGGATTTCGGCTCCAACAATGTCCTGACGGACAATG
GCCGCATAACAGCGGTCATTGACTGGAGCGAGGCGATGTTCGGGGATTCCCAATACGAGGTCGCCAACAT
CTTCTTCTGGAGGCCGTGGTTGGCTTGTATGGAGCAGCAGACGCGCTACTTCGAGCGGAGGCATCCGGAG
CTTGCAGGATCGCCGCGGCTCCGGGCGTATATGCTCCGCATTGGTCTTGACCAACTCTATCAGAGCTTGG
TTGACGGCAATTTCGATGATGCAGCTTGGGCGCAGGGTCGATGCGACGCAATCGTCCGATCCGGAGCCGG
GACTGTCGGGCGTACACAAATCGCCCGCAGAAGCGCGGCCGTCTGGACCGATGGCTGTGTAGAAGTACTC
GCCGATAGTGGAAACCGACGCCCCAGCACTCGTCCGAGGGCAAAGGAATAGAGTAGATGCCGACCGAACA
AGAGCTGATTTCGAGAACGCCTCAGCCAGCAACTCGCGCGAGCCTAGCAAGGCAAATGCGAGAGAACGGC
CTTACGCTTGGTGGCACAGTTCTCGTCCACAGTTCGCTAAGCTCGCTCGGCTGGGTCGCGGGAGGGCCGG
TCGCAGTGATTCAGGCCCTTCTGGATTGTGTTGGTCCCCAGGGCACGATTGTCATGCCCACGCACTCGGG
TGATCTGACTGATCCCGCAGATTGGAGATCGCCGCCCGTGCCTGCCGATTGGGTGCAGATCTCTAGATCT
GTACAAGTAAAGCGGCCGCGACTCTAGATCATAATCAGCCATACCACATTTGTAGAGGTTTTACTTGCTT
TAAAAAACCTCCCACACCTCCCCCTGAACCTGAAACATAAAATGAATGCAATTGTTGTTGTTTAGTCCCT
CCCAATTCGATATCAAGCTTATCGATAATCAACCTCTGGATTACAAAATTTGTGAAAGATTGACTGGTAT
TCTTAACTATGTTGCTCCTTTTACGCTATGTGGATACGCTGCTTTAATGCCTTTGTATCATGCTATTGCT
TCCCGTATGGCTTTCATTTTCTCCTCCTTGTATAAATCCTGGTTGCTGTCTCTTTATGAGGAGTTGTGGC
CCGTTGTCAGGCAACGTGGCGTGGTGTGCACTGTGTTTGCTGACGCAACCCCCACTGGTTGGGGCATTGC
CACCACCTGTCAGCTCCTTTCCGGGACTTTCGCTTTCCCCCTCCCTATTGCCACGGCGGAACTCATCGCC
GCCTGCCTTGCCCGCTGCTGGACAGGGGCTCGGCTGTTGGGCACTGACAATTCCGTGGTGTTGTCGGGGA
AATCATCGTCCTTTCCTTGGCTGCTCGCCTGTGTTGCCACCTGGATTCTGCGCGGGACGTCCTTCTGCTA
CGTCCCTTCGGCCCTCAATCCAGCGGACCTTCCTTCCCGCGGCCTGCTGCCGGCTCTGCGGCCTCTTCCG
CGTCTTCGCCTTCGCCCTCAGACGAGTCGGATCTCCCTTTGGGCCGCCTCCCCGCATCGATACCGTCGAC
CTCGATCGAGACCTAGAAAAACATGGAGCAATCACAAGTAGCAATACAGCAGCTACCAATGCTGATTGTG
CCTGGCTAGAAGCACAAGAGGAGGAGGAGGTGGGTTTTCCAGTCACACCTCAGGTACCTTTAAGACCAAT
GACTTACAAGGCAGCTGTAGATCTTAGCCACTTTTTAAAAGAAAAGGGGGGACTGGAAGGGCTAATTCAC
TCCCAACGAAGACAAGATATCCTTGATCTGTGGATCTACCACACACAAGGCTACTTCCCTGATTGGCAGA
ACTACACACCAGGGCCAGGGATCAGATATCCACTGACCTTTGGATGGTGCTACAAGCTAGTACCAGTTGA
GCAAGAGAAGGTAGAAGAAGCCAATGAAGGAGAGAACACCCGCTTGTTACACCCTGTGAGCCTGCATGGG
ATGGATGACCCGGAGAGAGAAGTATTAGAGTGGAGGTTTGACAGCCGCCTAGCATTTCATCACATGGCCC
GAGAGCTGCATCCGGACTGTACTGGGTCTCTCTGGTTAGACCAGATCTGAGCCTGGGAGCTCTCTGGCTA
ACTAGGGAACCCACTGCTTAAGCCTCAATAAAGCTTGCCTTGAGTGCTTCAAGTAGTGTGTGCCCGTCTG
TTGTGTGACTCTGGTAACTAGAGATCCCTCAGACCCTTTTAGTCAGTGTGGAAAATCTCTAGCAGGGCCC
GTTTAAACCCGCTGATCAGCCTCGACTGTGCCTTCTAGTTGCCAGCCATCTGTTGTTTGCCCCTCCCCCG
TGCCTTCCTTGACCCTGGAAGGTGCCACTCCCACTGTCCTTTCCTAATAAAATGAGGAAATTGCATCGCA
TTGTCTGAGTAGGTGTCATTCTATTCTGGGGGGTGGGGTGGGGCAGGACAGCAAGGGGGAGGATTGGGAA
GACAATAGCAGGCATGCTGGGGATGCGGTGGGCTCTATGGCTTCTGAGGCGGAAAGAACCAGCTGGGGCT
CTAGGGGGTATCCCC
[124 nt withheld, positions 7716-7839]
C
[91 nt withheld, positions 7841-7931]
A
[49 nt withheld, positions 7933-7981]
CCTTTGACGTTGGAGTCCACGTTCTTT
[37 nt withheld, positions 8009-8045]
ACCCTATCTCGGTCTATTCTTTTGATTTATAAGGGATTTTGCCGATTTCGGCCTATTGGTTAAAAAATGA
GCTGATTTAACAAAAATTTAACGCGAATTAATTCTGTGGAATGTGTGTCAGTTAGGGTGTGGAAAGTCCC
CAGGCTCCCCAGCAGGCAGAAGTATGCAAAGCATGCATCTCAATTAGTCAGCAACCAGGTGTGGAAAGTC
CCCAGGCTCCCCAGCAGGCAGAAGTATGCAAAGCATGCATCTCAATTAGTCAGCAACCATAGTCCCGCCC
CTAACTCCGCCCATCCCGCCCCTAACTCCGCCCAGTTCCGCCCATTCTCCGCCCCATGGCTGACTAATTT
TTTTTATTTATGCAGAGGCCGAGGCCGCCTCTGCCTCTGAGCTATTCCAGAAGTAGTGAGGAGGCTTTTT
TGGAGGCCTAGGCTTTTGCAAAAAGCTCCCGGGAGCTTGTATATCCATTTTCGGATCTGATCAGCACGTG
TTGACAATTAATCATCGGCATAGTATATCGGCATAGTATAATACGACAAGGTGAGGAACTAAACCATGGC
CAAGTTGACCAGTGCCGTTCCGGTGCTCACCGCGCGCGACGTCGCCGGAGCGGTCGAGTTCTGGACCGAC
CGGCTCGGGTTCTCCCGGGACTTCGTGGAGGACGACTTCGCCGGTGTGGTCCGGGACGACGTGACCCTGT
TCATCAGCGCGGTCCAGGACCAGGTGGTGCCGGACAACACCCTGGCCTGGGTGTGGGTGCGCGGCCTGGA
CGAGCTGTACGCCGAGTGGTCGGAGGTCGTGTCCACGAACTTCCGGGACGCCTCCGGGCCGGCCATGACC
GAGATCGGCGAGCAGCCGTGGGGGCGGGAGTTCGCCCTGCGCGACCCGGCCGGCAACTGCGTGCACTTCG
TGGCCGAGGAGCAGGACTGACACGTGCTACGAGATTTCGATTCCACCGCCGCCTTCTATGAAAGGTTGGG
CTTCGGAATCGTTTTCCGGGACGCCGGCTGGATGATCCTCCAGCGCGGGGATCTCATGCTGGAGTTCTTC
GCCCACCCCAACTTGTTTATTGCAGCTTATAATGGTTACAAATAAAGCAATAGCATCACAAATTTCACAA
ATAAAGCATTTTTTTCACTGCATTCTAGTTGTGGTTTGTCCAAACTCATCAATGTATCTTATCATGTCTG
TATACCGTCGACCTCTAGCTAGAGCTTGGCGTAATCATGGTCATAGCTGTTTCCTGTGTGAAATTGTTAT
CCGCTCACAATTCCACACAACATACGAGCCGGAAGCATAAAGTGTAAAGCCTGGGGTGCCTAATGAGTGA
GCTAACTCACATTAATTGCGTTGCGCTCACTGCCCGCTTTCCAGTCGGGAAACCTGTCGTGCCAGCTGCA
TTAATGAATCGGCCAACGCGCGGGGAGAGGCGGTTTGCGTATTGGGCGCTCTTCCGCTTCCTCGCTCACT
GACTCGCTGCGCTCGGTCGTTCGGCTGCGGCGAGCGGTATCAGCTCACTCAAAGGCGGTAATACGGTTAT
CCACAGAATCAGGGGATAACGCAGGAAAGAACATGTGAGCAAAAGGCCAGCAAAAGGCCAGGAACCGTAA
AAAGGCCGCGTTGCTGGCGTTTTTCCATAGGCTCCGCCCCCCTGACGAGCATCACAAAAATCGACGCTCA
AGTCAGAGGTGGCGAAACCCGACAGGACTATAAAGATACCAGGCGTTTCCCCCTGGAAGCTCCCTCGTGC
GCTCTCCTGTTCCGACCCTGCCGCTTACCGGATACCTGTCCGCCTTTCTCCCTTCGGGAAGCGTGGCGCT
TTCTCATAGCTCACGCTGTAGGTATCTCAGTTCGGTGTAGGTCGTTCGCTCCAAGCTGGGCTGTGTGCAC
GAACCCCCCGTTCAGCCCGACCGCTGCGCCTTATCCGGTAACTATCGTCTTGAGTCCAACCCGGTAAGAC
ACGACTTATCGCCACTGGCAGCAGCCACTGGTAACAGGATTAGCAGAGCGAGGTATGTAGGCGGTGCTAC
AGAGTTCTTGAAGTGGTGGCCTAACTACGGCTACACTAGAAGAACAGTATTTGGTATCTGCGCTCTGCTG
AAGCCAGTTACCTTCGGAAAAAGAGTTGGTAGCTCTTGATCCGGCAAACAAACCACCGCTGGTAGCGGTG
GTTTTTTTGTTTGCAAGCAGCAGATTACGCGCAGAAAAAAAGGATCTCAAGAAGATCCTTTGATCTTTTC
TACGGGGTCTGACGCTCAGTGGAACGAAAACTCACGTTAAGGGATTTTGGTCATGAGATTATCAAAAAGG
ATCTTCACCTAGATCCTTTTAAATTAAAAATGAAGTTTTAAATCAATCTAAAGTATATATGAGTAAACTT
GGTCTGACAGTTACCAATGCTTAATCAGTGAGGCACCTATCTCAGCGATCTGTCTATTTCGTTCATCCAT
AGTTGCCTGACTCCCCGTCGTGTAGATAACTACGATACGGGAGGGCTTACCATCTGGCCCCAGTGCTGCA
ATGATACCGCGAGACCCACGCTCACCGGCTCCAGATTTATCAGCAATAAACCAGCCAGCCGGAAGGGCCG
AGCGCAGAAGTGGTCCTGCAACTTTATCCGCCTCCATCCAGTCTATTAATTGTTGCCGGGAAGCTAGAGT
AAGTAGTTCGCCAGTTAATAGTTTGCGCAACGTTGTTGCCATTGCTACAGGCATCGTGGTGTCACGCTCG
TCGTTTGGTATGGCTTCATTCAGCTCCGGTTCCCAACGATCAAGGCGAGTTACATGATCCCCCATGTTGT
GCAAAAAAGCGGTTAGCTCCTTCGGTCCTCCGATCGTTGTCAGAAGTAAGTTGGCCGCAGTGTTATCACT
CATGGTTATGGCAGCACTGCATAATTCTCTTACTGTCATGCCATCCGTAAGATGCTTTTCTGTGACTGGT
GAGTACTCAACCAAGTCATTCTGAGAATAGTGTATGCGGCGACCGAGTTGCTCTTGCCCGGCGTCAATAC
GGGATAATACCGCGCCACATAGCAGAACTTTAAAAGTGCTCATCATTGGAAAACGTTCTTCGGGGCGAAA
ACTCTCAAGGATCTTACCGCTGTTGAGATCCAGTTCGATGTAACCCACTCGTGCACCCAACTGATCTTCA
GCATCTTTTACTTTCACCAGCGTTTCTGGGTGAGCAAAAACAGGAAGGCAAAATGCCGCAAAAAAGGGAA
TAAGGGCGACACGGAAATGTTGAATACTCATACTCTTCCTTTTTCAATATTATTGAAGCATTTATCAGGG
TTATTGTCTCATGAGCGGATACATATTTGAATGTATTTAGAAAAATAAACAAATAGGGGTTCCGCGCACA
TTTCCCCGAAAAGTGCCACCTGACGTCGACGGATCGGGAGATCTCCCGATCCCCTATGGTGCACTCTCAG
TACAATCTGCTCTGATGCCGCATAGTTAAGCCAGTATCTGCTCCCTGCTTGTGTGTTGGAGGTCGCTGAG
TAGTGCGCGAGCAAAATTTAAGCTACAACAAGGCAAGGCTTGACCGACAATTGCATGAAGAATCTGCTTA
GGGTTAGGCGTTTTGCGCTGCTTCGCGATGTACGGGCCAGATATACGCGTTGACATTGATTATTGACTAG
TTATTAATAGTAATCAATTACGGGGTCATTAGTTCATAGCCCATATATGGAGTTCCGCGTTACATAACTT
ACGGTAAATGGCCCGCCTGGCTGACCGCCCAACGACCCCCGCCCATTGACGTCAATAATGACGTATGTTC
CCATAGTAACGCCAATAGGGACTTTCCATTGACGTCAATGGGTGGAGTATTTACGGTAAACTGCCCACTT
GGCAGTACATCAAGTGTATCATATGCCAAGTACGCCCCCTATTGACGTCAATGACGGTAAATGGCCCGCC
TGGCATTATGCCCAGTACATGACCTTATGGGACTTTCCTACTTGGCAGTACATCTACGTATTAGTCATCG
CTATTACCATGGTGATGCGGTTTTGGCAGTACATCAATGGGCGTGGATAGCGGTTTGACTCACGGGGATT
TCCAAGTCTCCACCCCATTGACGTCAATGGGAGTTTGTTTTGGCACCAAAATCAACGGGACTTTCCAAAA
TGTCGTAACAACTCCGCCCCATTGACGCAAATGGGCGGTAGGCGTGTACGGTGGGAGGTCTATATAAGCA
GCGCGTTTTGCCTGTACTGGGTCTCTCTGGTTAGACCAGATCTGAGCCTGGGAGCTCTCTGGCTAACTAG
GGAACCCACTGCTTAAGCCTCAATAAAGCTTGCCTTGAGTGCTTCAAGTAGTGTGTGCCCGTCTGTTGTG
TGACTCTGGTAACTAGAGATCCCTCAGACCCTTTTAGTCAGTGTGGAAAATCTCTAGCAGTGGCGCCCGA
ACAGGGACTTGAAAGCGAAAGGGAAACCAGAGGAGCTCTCTCGACGCAGGACTCGGCTTGCTGAAGCGCG
CACGGCAAGAGGCGAGGGGCGGCGACTGGTGAGTACGCCAAAAATTTTGACTAGCGGAGGCTAGAAGGAG
AGAGATGGGTGCGAGAGCGTCAGTATTAAGCGGGGGAGAATTAGATCGCGATGGGAAAAAATTCGGTTAA
GGCCAGGGGGAAAGAAAAAATATAAATTAAAACATATAGTATGGGCAAGCAGGGAGCTAGAACGATTCGC
AGTTAATCCTGGCCTGTTAGAAACATCAGAAGGCTGTAGACAAATACTGGGACAGCTACAACCATCCCTT
CAGACAGGATCAGAAGAACTTAGATCATTATATAATACAGTAGCAACCCTCTATTGTGTGCATCAAAGGA
TAGAGATAAAAGACACCAAGGAAGCTTTAGACAAGATAGAGGAAGAGCAAAACAAAAGTAAGACCACCGC
ACAGCAAGCGGCCGCTGATCTTCAGACCTGGAGGAGGAGATATGAGGGACAATTGGAGAAGTGAATTATA
TAAATATAAAGTAGTAAAAATTGAACCATTAGGAGTAGCACCCACCAAGGCAAAGAGAAGAGTGGTGCAG
AGAGAAAAAAGAGCAGTGGGAATAGGAGCTTTGTTCCTTGGGTTCTTGGGAGCAGCAGGAAGCACTATGG
GCGCAGCGTCAATGACGCTGACGGTACAGGCCAGACAATTATTGTCTGGTATAGTGCAGCAGCAGAACAA
TTTGCTGAGGGCTATTGAGGCGCAACAGCATCTGTTGCAACTCACAGTCTGGGGCATCAAGCAGCTCCAG
GCAAGAATCCTGGCTGTGGAAAGATACCTAAAGGATCAACAGCTCCTGGGGATTTGGGGTTGCTCTGGAA
AACTCATTTGCACCACTGCTGTGCCTTGGAATGCTAGTTGGAGTAATAAATCTCTGGAACAGATTTGGAA
TCACACGACCTGGATGGAGTGGGACAGAGAAATTAACAATTACACAAGCTTAATACACTCCTTAATTGAA
GAATCGCAAAACCAGCAAGAAAAGAATGAACAAGAATTATTGGAATTAGATAAATGGGCAAGTTTGTGGA
ATTGGTTTAACATAACAAATTGGCTGTGGTATATAAAATTATTCATAATGATAGTAGGAGGCTTGGTAGG
TTTAAGAATAGTTTTTGCTGTACTTTCTATAGTGAATAGAGTTAGGCAGGGATATTCACCATTATCGTTT
CAGACCCACCTCCCAACCCCGAGGGGACCCGACAGGCCCGAAGGAATAGAAGAAGAAGGTGGAGAGAGAG
ACAGAGACAGATCCATTCGATTAGTGAACGGATCGGCACTGCGTGCGCCAATTCTGCAGACAAATGGCAG
TATTCATCCACAATTTTAAAAGAAAAGGGGGGATTGGGGGGTACAGTGCAGGGGAAAGAATAGTAGACAT
AATAGCAACAGACATACAAACTAAAGAATTACAAAAACAAATTACAAAAATTCAAAATTTTCGGGTTTAT
TACAGGGACAGCAGAGATCCAGTTTGGTTAATTCTAGACAGTTATCAACAAGTTTGTACAAAAAAGCAGG
CTTTAAAGGAACCAATTCAGTCGACTGGATCCC
