>Addgene plasmid #66807 | pSLIK-IDH2-R172K-FLAG | addgene partial sequence | sequence record 116432 | hUBCpro-R 5'-CTAAGGCCGAGTCTTATGAGCAG-3'
ACGCTCGCTGCGCCCTTCGTCTGACGTGGCAGCGCTCGCCGTGAGGAGGGGGGCGCCCGCGGGAGGCGCC
AAAACCCGGCGCGGAGGCCAGATCTTGGGTGGGTTAATTAACCATCTTTATGGCTCGAGATGTTATCAAC
CACTTTGTACAAGAAAGCTGGGTCTAGATATCTCGAGTCACTACTTGTCATCGTCATCCTTGTAGTCGAT
GTCATGATCTTTATAATCACCGTCATGGTCTTTGTAGTCAGCCCGGGATCCTCTAGAATACTGCCTGCCC
AGGGCTCTGTCCAGGTTGCTCTTGATGGTGTCGAGGAAGTCCGTGGTGTTCAGGAAGTGCTCGTTCAGCT
TCACATTGCTGAGGCCGTGAATGCAGCCCGCCAGGTCCTTGGTCATGGCTCCACTCTCCACCGTCTCCAC
GCACACCTTCTCCAGCATCTGGGCAAACCTGATGAGGTCTTGGTTCCCATCCAGCTTCCCCCGGTGCTCC
AGGCCACGTGTCCAGGCAAAGATGCTGGCGATGGGGTTGGTGCTGGTGGGCCGGCCCTTCTGGTGCTCCC
GATAGTGGCGGGTGACGGTCCCATGAGCGGCCTCAGCCTCAATCGTCTTCCCATCAGGGCAGACCAGGAC
GGACGTCATCAGG
